Addgene plasmid #135259: p667-UBC-BRSK1-V5_IDG-K
Purpose: Gateway destination clone of BRSK1 (human) tagged with C-terminal V5 for generating protein-proximity networks using proximity-dependent biotinylation proteomics
Depositing lab: Ben Major. Depositing organization: University of North Carolina at Chapel Hill.
Backbone
  Vector backbone: pDest667
  Backbone manufacturer: PEL
  Backbone size w/o insert (bp): 9014
  Vector type: Mammalian Expression, Lentiviral ; Gateway Destination
  Selectable markers: Puromycin
Growth in bacteria
  Bacterial resistance: Ampicillin, 100 μg/mL
  Growth temperature: 30°C
  Growth strain: NEB Stable
  Copy number: Low Copy
Gene/Insert
  Gene/Insert name: BRSK1-V5 (alt name: BRSK1)
  Species: H. sapiens (human)
  Entrez Gene: BRSK1 (a.k.a. hSAD1)
  Promoter: Ubiquitin
  Tag / fusion protein: V5 (C terminal on insert)
  Cloning method: Gateway Cloning
  Sequencing primers: 5′ GCCCGAAGGAATAGAAGAAGAA; 3′ CATAGCGTAAAAGGAGCAACA
Terms and licenses: Academic/Nonprofit Terms; Industry Terms: Not Available to Industry
Depositor comments: These plasmids were generated as part of the Illuminating the Druggable Genome (IDG) program sponsored by the NIH Common Fund. The goal of this program is to identify, gather, and distribute information and resources for proteins that currently are not well-studied yet belong to commonly drug-targeted protein families: protein kinases, non-olfactory G-protein coupled receptors (GPCRs), and ion channels. The IDG program is designed to develop fundamental research tools for understudied proteins, elucidate their function, and disseminate the IDG-related resources and data to the greater scientific community. These lentiviral gateway destination plasmids were generated, as part of the Kinase-Data and Resource Generating Center (DRGC), using the single fragment or multisite gateway cloning technology. They were used for generating proteomics-based protein-interaction and protein-proximity networks that can be accessed through the kinase-DRGC website https://darkkinome.org/. Each plasmid has either an N- or C-terminal fusion protein (Flag/ V5/V5-miniTurbo/V5-TurboID/miniTurbo-V5/TurboID-V5) tagged understudied kinase driven under either a CMV or Ubiquitin (UBC) promoter. All inserts in the pENTR plasmids used to generate the deposited destination plasmids were end-sequenced and insert size validated prior to multi-site gateway cloning. The combined insert size of the single fragment or three fragment destination plasmids were confirmed by restriction digestion (BsrGI, and EcoRV for pDest667; BsrGI, EcoRV, and BstZ17I for pDest663; and BsrGI for pHAGE) and all plasmids were partially sequenced to ensure in-frame ORFs and fusion tags.
How to cite: p667-UBC-BRSK1-V5_IDG-K was a gift from Ben Major (Addgene plasmid # 135259 ; http://n2t.net/addgene:135259 ; RRID:Addgene_135259)
