[The description below was written by a language model from this plasmid's Addgene catalogue record and pLannotate feature annotations shown in this document.]
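Description:
p667-UBC-BRSK1-V5_IDG-K is a lentiviral mammalian expression plasmid built on the pDest667 Gateway destination backbone, carrying human BRSK1 (also known as SAD1/SADB), a serine/threonine kinase involved in neuronal polarization and centrosome duplication. The sequenced record is 11,192 nt. In bacteria the plasmid is maintained through a ColE1/pUC-type origin and selected with ampicillin via β-lactamase. The catalogue lists it as low copy even though the annotated origin is of the high-copy type. An f1 origin, an SV40 origin and remnants of lac and phage-promoter elements are also present in the backbone.

The viral portion has the layout of a third-generation transfer vector. An RSV promoter drives a truncated HIV-1 5' LTR, followed by the Ψ packaging signal with a gag fragment, the RRE for Rev-dependent export, and the cPPT/CTS. A second truncated LTR followed by an SV40 polyadenylation signal closes the viral genome. Within this frame, the payload was assembled by multisite Gateway recombination, as shown by the flanking att sites. The human ubiquitin C promoter sits between attB4 and attB1, the BRSK1 coding sequence between attB1 and attB2, and a C-terminal V5 epitope tag follows attB2. A short chloramphenicol-resistance fragment and a partial attR3 site downstream appear to be leftovers of the destination cassette. A WPRE enhances transcript expression, and a separate mouse PGK promoter drives puromycin N-acetyltransferase for selecting transduced cells.

The plasmid was produced within the Illuminating the Druggable Genome program's set of tagged, understudied kinases used for proteomic protein-interaction and proximity-biotinylation network mapping. This construct carries only the V5 tag and no biotin ligase; the record does not state its specific role in those experiments.
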