Features (pLannotate 1.2.2; 33 found; start..end, strand, type, name):
      1..22      +  protein_bind   CAP binding site: CAP binding activates transcription in the presence of cAMP. E. coli catabolite activator protein
     37..67      +  promoter       lac promoter: promoter for the E. coli lac operon
     71..93      +  protein_bind   lac operator (fragment): The lac repressor binds to the lac operator to inhibit transcription in E. coli. This inhibition can be relieved by adding lactose or isopropyl-β-D-thiogalactopyranoside (IPTG). lac repressor encoded by lacI
    136..154     +  promoter       T3 promoter: promoter for bacteriophage T3 RNA polymerase
    182..408     +  promoter       RSV promoter: Rous sarcoma virus enhancer/promoter
    409..589     +  LTR            5' LTR (truncated): truncated 5' long terminal repeat (LTR) from HIV-1
    636..761     +  misc_feature   HIV-1 Ψ: packaging signal of human immunodeficiency virus type 1
    745..1108    +  CDS            HIV-1 gag (fragment): gag protein from human immunodeficiency virus 1; gag
   1254..1487    +  misc_feature   RRE: The Rev response element (RRE) of HIV-1 allows for Rev-dependent mRNA export from the nucleus to the cytoplasm.
   1864..1964    +  CDS            Rev (fragment): human immunodeficiency virus 1 (HIV-1) Rev protein; rev; enhances nuclear export of unspliced and incompletely spliced viral mRNAs
   1983..2099    +  misc_feature   cPPT/CTS: central polypurine tract and central termination sequence of HIV-1
   2131..2151    +  protein_bind   attB4: mutant version of attB; core recombination site for the Gateway® BP reaction BP Clonase™
   2151..3362    +  promoter       UbC promoter: human ubiquitin C promoter
   3368..3387    +  protein_bind   attB1 (fragment): mutant version of attB; recombination site for the Gateway® BP reaction BP Clonase™
   3390..5723    +  CDS            BRSK1: BRSK1_HUMAN - Also known as KIAA1811, SAD1, SADB. Experimental evidence at protein level: Swiss-Prot protein existence level 1. Serine/threonine-protein kinase that plays a key role in polarization of neurons and centrosome duplication. Phosphorylates CDC25B, CDC25C, MAPT/TAU, RIMS1, TUBG1, TUBG2 and WEE1. Following phosphorylation and activation by STK11/LKB1, acts as a key regulator of polarization of cortical neurons, probably by mediating phosphorylation of microtubule-associated proteins such as MAPT/TAU at 'Thr-529' and 'Ser-579'. Also regulates neuron polarization by mediating phosphory
   5728..5748    -  protein_bind   attB2: mutant version of attB; core recombination site for the Gateway® BP reaction BP Clonase™
   5751..5789    +  CDS            V5 tag (fragment): epitope tag from simian virus 5
   5796..5979    +  CDS            CmR (fragment): chloramphenicol acetyltransferase; cat; confers resistance to chloramphenicol
   5983..6004    -  protein_bind   attR3 (fragment): mutant version of attR; recombination site for the Gateway® LR reaction LR Clonase™
   6033..6621    +  misc_feature   WPRE: woodchuck hepatitis virus posttranscriptional regulatory element
   6635..7134    +  promoter       PGK promoter: mouse phosphoglycerate kinase 1 promoter
   7155..7754    +  CDS            PuroR: puromycin N-acetyltransferase; pac from Streptomyces alboniger; confers resistance to puromycin
   7822..7959    +  CDS            nef (fragment): NEF_HV1LA - Experimental evidence at protein level: Swiss-Prot protein existence level 1. Extracellular Nef protein targets CD4(+) T-lymphocytes for apoptosis by interacting with CXCR4 surface receptors. From Human immunodeficiency virus type 1 group M subtype B (isolate Lai) (HIV-1).
   7945..8125    +  LTR            5' LTR (truncated): truncated 5' long terminal repeat (LTR) from HIV-1
   8197..8318    +  polyA_signal   SV40 poly(A) signal: SV40 polyadenylation signal
   8358..8493    +  rep_origin     SV40 ori: SV40 origin of replication
   8514..8532    -  promoter       T7 promoter: promoter for bacteriophage T7 RNA polymerase
   8540..8695    +  CDS            lacZα (fragment): LacZα fragment of β-galactosidase; lacZ fragment
   8700..9128    +  rep_origin     f1 ori (sequence partly withheld): f1 bacteriophage origin of replication; arrow indicates direction of (+) strand synthesis
   9181..9285    +  promoter       AmpR promoter: bla
   9286..10146   +  CDS            AmpR: β-lactamase; bla; confers resistance to ampicillin, carbenicillin, and related antibiotics
  10317..10905   +  rep_origin     ori: high-copy-number ColE1/pMB1/pBR322/pUC origin of replication
  11088..11180   +  CDS            lacI (fragment): lac repressor; lacI; The lac repressor binds to the lac operator to inhibit transcription in E. coli. This inhibition can be relieved by adding lactose or isopropyl-β-D-thiogalactopyranoside (IPTG).
>Addgene plasmid #135259 | p667-UBC-BRSK1-V5_IDG-K | addgene full sequence | sequence record 269092 | Addgene NGS Result
TAATGTGAGTTAGCTCACTCATTAGGCACCCCAGGCTTTACACTTTATGCTTCCGGCTCGTATGTTGTGT
GGAATTGTGAGCGGATAACAATTTCACACAGGAAACAGCTATGACCATGATTACGCCAAGCGCGCAATTA
ACCCTCACTAAAGGGAACAAAAGCTGGAGCTGCAAGCTTAATGTAGTCTTATGCAATACTCTTGTAGTCT
TGCAACATGGTAACGATGAGTTAGCAACATGCCTTACAAGGAGAGAAAAAGCACCGTGCATGCCGATTGG
TGGAAGTAAGGTGGTACGATCGTGCCTTATTAGGAAGGCAACAGACGGGTCTGACATGGATTGGACGAAC
CACTGAATTGCCGCATTGCAGAGATATTGTATTTAAGTGCCTAGCTCGATACATAAACGGGTCTCTCTGG
TTAGACCAGATCTGAGCCTGGGAGCTCTCTGGCTAACTAGGGAACCCACTGCTTAAGCCTCAATAAAGCT
TGCCTTGAGTGCTTCAAGTAGTGTGTGCCCGTCTGTTGTGTGACTCTGGTAACTAGAGATCCCTCAGACC
CTTTTAGTCAGTGTGGAAAATCTCTAGCAGTGGCGCCCGAACAGGGACTTGAAAGCGAAAGGGAAACCAG
AGGAGCTCTCTCGACGCAGGACTCGGCTTGCTGAAGCGCGCACGGCAAGAGGCGAGGGGCGGCGACTGGT
GAGTACGCCAAAAATTTTGACTAGCGGAGGCTAGAAGGAGAGAGATGGGTGCGAGAGCGTCAGTATTAAG
CGGGGGAGAATTAGATCGCGATGGGAAAAAATTCGGTTAAGGCCAGGGGGAAAGAAAAAATATAAATTAA
AACATATAGTATGGGCAAGCAGGGAGCTAGAACGATTCGCAGTTAATCCTGGCCTGTTAGAAACATCAGA
AGGCTGTAGACAAATACTGGGACAGCTACAACCATCCCTTCAGACAGGATCAGAAGAACTTAGATCATTA
TATAATACAGTAGCAACCCTCTATTGTGTGCATCAAAGGATAGAGATAAAAGACACCAAGGAAGCTTTAG
ACAAGATAGAGGAAGAGCAAAACAAAAGTAAGACCACCGCACAGCAAGCGGCCGCTGATCTTCAGACCTG
GAGGAGGAGATATGAGGGACAATTGGAGAAGTGAATTATATAAATATAAAGTAGTAAAAATTGAACCATT
AGGAGTAGCACCCACCAAGGCAAAGAGAAGAGTGGTGCAGAGAGAAAAAAGAGCAGTGGGAATAGGAGCT
TTGTTCCTTGGGTTCTTGGGAGCAGCAGGAAGCACTATGGGCGCAGCGTCAATGACGCTGACGGTACAGG
CCAGACAATTATTGTCTGGTATAGTGCAGCAGCAGAACAATTTGCTGAGGGCTATTGAGGCGCAACAGCA
TCTGTTGCAACTCACAGTCTGGGGCATCAAGCAGCTCCAGGCAAGAATCCTGGCTGTGGAAAGATACCTA
AAGGATCAACAGCTCCTGGGGATTTGGGGTTGCTCTGGAAAACTCATTTGCACCACTGCTGTGCCTTGGA
ATGCTAGTTGGAGTAATAAATCTCTGGAACAGATTTGGAATCACACGACCTGGATGGAGTGGGACAGAGA
AATTAACAATTACACAAGCTTAATACACTCCTTAATTGAAGAATCGCAAAACCAGCAAGAAAAGAATGAA
CAAGAATTATTGGAATTAGATAAATGGGCAAGTTTGTGGAATTGGTTTAACATAACAAATTGGCTGTGGT
ATATAAAATTATTCATAATGATAGTAGGAGGCTTGGTAGGTTTAAGAATAGTTTTTGCTGTACTTTCTAT
AGTGAATAGAGTTAGGCAGGGATATTCACCATTATCGTTTCAGACCCACCTCCCAACCCCGAGGGGACCC
GACAGGCCCGAAGGAATAGAAGAAGAAGGTGGAGAGAGAGACAGAGACAGATCCATTCGATTAGTGAACG
GATCTCGACGGTATCGGTTAACTTTTAAAAGAAAAGGGGGGATTGGGGGGTACAGTGCAGGGGAAAGAAT
AGTAGACATAATAGCAACAGACATACAAACTAAAGAATTACAAAAACAAATTACAAAATTCAAAATTTTA
TCGTCCAGTGTGGTGGAATTCTGCAGATATCAACTTTGTATAGAAAAGTTGGCCTCCGCGCCGGGTTTTG
GCGCCTCCCGCGGGCGCCCCCCTCCTCACGGCGAGCGCTGCCACGTCAGACGAAGGGCGCAGCGAGCGTC
CTGATCCTTCCGCCCGGACGCTCAGGACAGCGGCCCGCTGCTCATAAGACTCGGCCTTAGAACCCCAGTA
TCAGCAGAAGGACATTTTAGGACGGGACTTGGGTGACTCTAGGGCACTGGTTTTCTTTCCAGAGAGCGGA
ACAGGCGAGGAAAAGTAGTCCCTTCTCGGCGATTCTGCGGAGGGATCTCCGTGGGGCGGTGAACGCCGAT
GATTATATAAGGACGCGCCGGGTGTGGCACAGCTAGTTCCGTCGCAGCCGGGATTTGGGTCGCGGTTCTT
GTTTGTGGATCGCTGTGATCGTCACTTGGTGAGTAGCGGGCTGCTGGGCTGGCCGGGGCTTTCGTGGCCG
CCGGGCCGCTCGGTGGGACGGAAGCGTGTGGAGAGACCGCCAAGGGCTGTAGTCTGGGTCCGCGAGCAAG
GTTGCCCTGAACTGGGGGTTGGGGGGAGCGCAGCAAAATGGCGGCTGTTCCCGAGTCTTGAATGGAAGAC
GCTTGTGAGGCGGGCTGTGAGGTCGTTGAAACAAGGTGGGGGGCATGGTGGGCGGCAAGAACCCAAGGTC
TTGAGGCCTTCGCTAATGCGGGAAAGCTCTTATTCGGGTGAGATGGGCTGGGGCACCATCTGGGGACCCT
GACGTGAAGTTTGTCACTGACTGGAGAACTCGGTTTGTCGTCTGTTGCGGGGGCGGCAGTTATGGCGGTG
CCGTTGGGCAGTGCACCCGTACCTTTGGGAGCGCGCGCCCTCGTCGTGTCGTGACGTCACCCGTTCTGTT
GGCTTATAATGCAGGGTGGGGCCACCTGCCGGTAGGTGTGCGGTAGGCTTTTCTCCGTCGCAGGACGCAG
GGTTCGGGCCTAGGGTAGGCTCTCCTGAATCGACAGGCGCCGGACCTCTGGTGAGGGGAGGGATAAGTGA
GGCGTCAGTTTCTTTGGTCGGTTTTATGTACCTATCTTCTTAAGTAGCTGAAGCTCCGGTTTTGAACTAT
GCGCTCGGGGTTGGCGAGTGTGTTTTGTGAAGTTTTTTAGGCACCTTTTGAAATGTAATCATTTGGGTCA
ATATGTAATTTTCAGTGTTAGACTAGTAAATTGTCCGCTAAATTCTGGCCGTTTTTGGCTTTTTTGTTAG
ACGCAACTTTGTACAAAAAAGCAGGCTTAATGTCGTCCGGGGCCAAGGAGGGAGGTGGGGGCTCTCCCGC
CTACCACCTCCCCCACCCCCACCCCCACCCACCCCAGCACGCCCAATATGTGGGCCCCTATCGGCTGGAG
AAGACGCTGGGCAAAGGACAGACAGGGCTGGTTAAACTCGGGGTCCACTGCATCACGGGTCAGAAGGTCG
CCATCAAGATCGTGAACCGGGAGAAGCTGTCGGAGTCGGTGCTGATGAAGGTGGAGCGGGAGATCGCCAT
CCTGAAGCTCATCGAACACCCACATGTCCTCAAGCTCCACGACGTCTACGAGAACAAGAAATATTTGTAC
CTGGTTCTGGAGCACGTCTCGGGGGGTGAGCTATTCGACTACCTGGTAAAGAAGGGGAGACTGACGCCCA
AGGAGGCCCGAAAGTTCTTCCGCCAGATTGTGTCTGCGCTGGACTTCTGCCACAGCTACTCCATCTGCCA
CAGAGACCTAAAGCCCGAGAACCTGCTTTTGGATGAGAAAAACAACATCCGCATTGCAGACTTCGGCATG
GCGTCCCTGCAGGTGGGGGACAGCCTCCTGGAGACCAGCTGCGGGTCCCCCCATTATGCGTGTCCAGAGG
TGATTAAGGGGGAAAAATATGATGGCCGCCGGGCAGACATGTGGAGCTGTGGAGTCATCCTCTTCGCCCT
GCTCGTGGGGGCTCTGCCCTTTGATGACGACAACCTCCGCCAGCTGCTGGAGAAGGTGAAACGAGGCGTC
TTCCACATGCCCCACTTCATTCCTCCAGATTGCCAGAGCCTCCTGAGGGGAATGATCGAAGTGGAGCCCG
AAAAAAGGCTCAGTCTGGAGCAAATTCAGAAACATCCTTGGTACCTAGGCGGGAAACACGAGCCAGACCC
GTGCCTGGAGCCAGCCCCTGGCCGCCGGGTAGCCATGCGGAGCCTGCCATCCAACGGAGAGCTGGACCCC
GACGTCCTAGAGAGCATGGCATCACTGGGCTGCTTCAGGGACCGCGAGAGGCTGCATCGCGAGCTGCGCA
GTGAGGAGGAGAACCAAGAAAAGATGATATATTATCTGCTTTTGGATCGGAAGGAGCGGTATCCCAGCTG
TGAGGACCAGGACCTGCCTCCCCGGAATGATGTTGACCCCCCCCGGAAGCGTGTGGATTCTCCCATGCTG
AGCCGTCACGGGAAGCGGCGACCAGAGCGGAAGTCCATGGAAGTCCTGAGCATCACCGATGCCGGGGGTG
GTGGCTCCCCTGTACCCACCCGACGGGCCTTGGAGATGGCCCAGCACAGCCAGAGATCCCGTAGCGTCAG
TGGAGCCTCCACGGGTCTGTCCTCCAGCCCTCTAAGCAGCCCAAGGAGTCCGGTCTTTTCCTTTTCACCG
GAGCCGGGGGCTGGAGATGAGGCTCGAGGCGGGGGCTCCCCGACTTCCAAAACGCAGACGCTGCCTTCTC
GGGGCCCCAGGGGTGGGGGCGCCGGGGAGCAGCCCCCGCCCCCCAGTGCCCGCTCCACACCCCTGCCCGG
CCCCCCAGGCTCCCCGCGCTCCTCTGGCGGGACCCCCTTGCACTCGCCTCTGCACACGCCCCGGGCCAGT
CCCACCGGGACCCCGGGGACAACACCACCCCCCAGCCCCGGCGGTGGCGTCGGGGGAGCCGCCTGGAGGA
GTCGTCTCAACTCCATCCGCAACAGCTTCCTGGGCTCCCCTCGCTTTCACCGGCGCAAGATGCAGGTCCC
TACCGCTGAGGAGATGTCCAGCTTGACGCCAGAGTCCTCCCCGGAGCTGGCAAAACGCTCCTGGTTCGGG
AACTTCATCTCCTTGGACAAAGAAGAACAAATATTCCTCGTGCTAAAGGACAAACCTCTCAGCAGCATCA
AAGCAGACATCGTCCATGCCTTTCTGTCGATCCCCAGCCTGAGTCACAGTGTGCTGTCACAGACCAGCTT
CAGGGCCGAGTACAAGGCCAGTGGCGGCCCCTCCGTCTTCCAAAAGCCCGTCCGCTTCCAGGTGGACATC
AGCTCCTCTGAGGGTCCAGAGCCCTCCCCGCGACGGGACGGCAGCGGAGGTGGTGGCATCTACTCCGTCA
CCTTCACTCTCATCTCGGGTCCCAGCCGTCGGTTCAAGCGAGTGGTGGAGACCATCCAGGCACAGCTCCT
GAGCACTCATGACCAGCCCTCCGTGCAGGCCCTGGCAGACGAGAAGAACGGGGCCCAGACCCGGCCTGCT
GGTGCCCCACCCCGAAGCCTGCAGCCCCCACCCGGCCGCCCAGACCCAGAGCTGAGCAGCTCTCCCCGCC
GAGGCCCCCCCAAGGACAAGAAGCTCCTGGCCACCAACGGGACCCCTCTGCCCAACCCAGCTTTCTTGTA
CAAAGTGGGCAAGCCTATCCCTAACCCTCTCCTCGGTCTCGATTCTACGTAATAACACTGGATATACCAC
CGTTGATATATCCCAATGGCATCGTAAAGAACATTTTGAGGCATTTCAGTCAGTTGCTCAATGTACCTAT
AACCAGACCGTTCAGCTGGATATTACGGCCTTTTTAAAGACCGTAAAGAAAAATAAGCACAAGTTTTATC
CGGCCTTTATTCACATTCTTGCCCGCCTGTAATCAACTTTATTATACATAGTTGATATCCAGCACAGTGG
CGGCCGCTCGACAATCAACCTCTGGATTACAAAATTTGTGAAAGATTGACTGGTATTCTTAACTATGTTG
CTCCTTTTACGCTATGTGGATACGCTGCTTTAATGCCTTTGTATCATGCTATTGCTTCCCGTATGGCTTT
CATTTTCTCCTCCTTGTATAAATCCTGGTTGCTGTCTCTTTATGAGGAGTTGTGGCCCGTTGTCAGGCAA
CGTGGCGTGGTGTGCACTGTGTTTGCTGACGCAACCCCCACTGGTTGGGGCATTGCCACCACCTGTCAGC
TCCTTTCCGGGACTTTCGCTTTCCCCCTCCCTATTGCCACGGCGGAACTCATCGCCGCCTGCCTTGCCCG
CTGCTGGACAGGGGCTCGGCTGTTGGGCACTGACAATTCCGTGGTGTTGTCGGGGAAGCTGACGTCCTTT
CCATGGCTGCTCGCCTGTGTTGCCACCTGGATTCTGCGCGGGACGTCCTTCTGCTACGTCCCTTCGGCCC
TCAATCCAGCGGACCTTCCTTCCCGCGGCCTGCTGCCGGCTCTGCGGCCTCTTCCGCGTCTTCGCCTTCG
CCCTCAGACGAGTCGGATCTCCCTTTGGGCCGCCTCCCCGCCTGGAATTCTACCGGGTAGGGGAGGCGCT
TTTCCCAAGGCAGTCTGGAGCATGCGCTTTAGCAGCCCCGCTGGGCACTTGGCGCTACACAAGTGGCCTC
TGGCCTCGCACACATTCCACATCCACCGGTAGGCGCCAACCGGCTCCGTTCTTTGGTGGCCCCTTCGCGC
CACCTTCTACTCCTCCCCTAGTCAGGAAGTTCCCCCCCGCCCCGCAGCTCGCGTCGTGCAGGACGTGACA
AATGGAAGTAGCACGTCTCACTAGTCTCGTGCAGATGGACAGCACCGCTGAGCAATGGAAGCGGGTAGGC
CTTTGGGGCAGCGGCCAATAGCAGCTTTGCTCCTTCGCTTTCTGGGCTCAGAGGCTGGGAAGGGGTGGGT
CCGGGGGCGGGCTCAGGGGCGGGCTCAGGGGCGGGGCGGGCGCCCGAAGGTCCTCCGGAGGCCCGGCATT
CTGCACGCTTCAAAAGCGCACGTCTGCCGCGCTGTTCTCCTCTTCCTCATCTCCGGGCCTTTCGACCTGC
AGCCCAAGCTTACCATGACCGAGTACAAGCCCACGGTGCGCCTCGCCACCCGCGACGACGTCCCCAGGGC
CGTACGCACCCTCGCCGCCGCGTTCGCCGACTACCCCGCCACGCGCCACACCGTCGATCCGGACCGCCAC
ATCGAGCGGGTCACCGAGCTGCAAGAACTCTTCCTCACGCGCGTCGGGCTCGACATCGGCAAGGTGTGGG
TCGCGGACGACGGCGCCGCGGTGGCGGTCTGGACCACGCCGGAGAGCGTCGAAGCGGGGGCGGTGTTCGC
CGAGATCGGCCCGCGCATGGCCGAGTTGAGCGGTTCCCGGCTGGCCGCGCAGCAACAGATGGAAGGCCTC
CTGGCGCCGCACCGGCCCAAGGAGCCCGCGTGGTTCCTGGCCACCGTCGGCGTCTCGCCCGACCACCAGG
GCAAGGGTCTGGGCAGCGCCGTCGTGCTCCCCGGAGTGGAGGCGGCCGAGCGCGCCGGGGTGCCCGCCTT
CCTGGAGACCTCCGCGCCCCGCAACCTCCCCTTCTACGAGCGGCTCGGCTTCACCGTCACCGCCGACGTC
GAGGTGCCCGAAGGACCGCGCACCTGGTGCATGACCCGCAAGCCCGGTGCCTGACGCCCGCCCCACGACC
CGCAGCGCCCGACCGAAAGGAGCGCACGACCCCATGCATCTCGAGGGCCCGGTACCTTTAAGACCAATGA
CTTACAAGGCAGCTGTAGATCTTAGCCACTTTTTAAAAGAAAAGGGGGGACTGGAAGGGCTAGCTCACTC
CCAACGAAGACAAGATCTGCTTTTTGCTTGTACTGGGTCTCTCTGGTTAGACCAGATCTGAGCCTGGGAG
CTCTCTGGCTAACTAGGGAACCCACTGCTTAAGCCTCAATAAAGCTTGCCTTGAGTGCTTCAAGTAGTGT
GTGCCCGTCTGTTGTGTGACTCTGGTAACTAGAGATCCCTCAGACCCTTTTAGTCAGTGTGGAAAATCTC
TAGCAGTAGTAGTTCATGTCATCTTATTATTCAGTATTTATAACTTGCAAAGAAATGAATATCAGAGAGT
GAGAGGAACTTGTTTATTGCAGCTTATAATGGTTACAAATAAAGCAATAGCATCACAAATTTCACAAATA
AAGCATTTTTTTCACTGCATTCTAGTTGTGGTTTGTCCAAACTCATCAATGTATCTTATCATGTCTGGCT
CTAGCTATCCCGCCCCTAACTCCGCCCATCCCGCCCCTAACTCCGCCCAGTTCCGCCCATTCTCCGCCCC
ATGGCTGACTAATTTTTTTTATTTATGCAGAGGCCGAGGCCGCCTCGGCCTCTGAGCTATTCCAGAAGTA
GTGAGGAGGCTTTTTTGGAGGCCTAGGGACGTACCCAATTCGCCCTATAGTGAGTCGTATTACGCGCGCT
CACTGGCCGTCGTTTTACAACGTCGTGACTGGGAAAACCCTGGCGTTACCCAACTTAATCGCCTTGCAGC
ACATCCCCCTTTCGCCAGCTGGCGTAATAGCGAAGAGGCCCGCACCGATCGCCCTTCCCAACAGTTGCGC
AGCCTGAATGGCGAATGGG
[124 nt withheld, positions 8700-8823]
C
[91 nt withheld, positions 8825-8915]
A
[49 nt withheld, positions 8917-8965]
CCTTTGACGTTGGAGTCCACGTTCTTT
[37 nt withheld, positions 8993-9029]
ACCCTATCTCGGTCTATTCTTTTGATTTATAAGGGATTTTGCCGATTTCGGCCTATTGGTTAAAAAATGA
GCTGATTTAACAAAAATTTAACGCGAATTTTAACAAAATATTAACGCTTACAATTTAGGTGGCACTTTTC
GGGGAAATGTGCGCGGAACCCCTATTTGTTTATTTTTCTAAATACATTCAAATATGTATCCGCTCATGAG
ACAATAACCCTGATAAATGCTTCAATAATATTGAAAAAGGAAGAGTATGAGTATTCAACATTTCCGTGTC
GCCCTTATTCCCTTTTTTGCGGCATTTTGCCTTCCTGTTTTTGCTCACCCAGAAACGCTGGTGAAAGTAA
AAGATGCTGAAGATCAGTTGGGTGCACGAGTGGGTTACATCGAACTGGATCTCAACAGCGGTAAGATCCT
TGAGAGTTTTCGCCCCGAAGAACGTTTTCCAATGATGAGCACTTTTAAAGTTCTGCTATGTGGCGCGGTA
TTATCCCGTATTGACGCCGGGCAAGAGCAACTCGGTCGCCGCATACACTATTCTCAGAATGACTTGGTTG
AGTACTCACCAGTCACAGAAAAGCATCTTACGGATGGCATGACAGTAAGAGAATTATGCAGTGCTGCCAT
AACCATGAGTGATAACACTGCGGCCAACTTACTTCTGACAACGATCGGAGGACCGAAGGAGCTAACCGCT
TTTTTGCACAACATGGGGGATCATGTAACTCGCCTTGATCGTTGGGAACCGGAGCTGAATGAAGCCATAC
CAAACGACGAGCGTGACACCACGATGCCTGTAGCAATGGCAACAACGTTGCGCAAACTATTAACTGGCGA
ACTACTTACTCTAGCTTCCCGGCAACAATTAATAGACTGGATGGAGGCGGATAAAGTTGCAGGACCACTT
CTGCGCTCGGCCCTTCCGGCTGGCTGGTTTATTGCTGATAAATCTGGAGCCGGTGAGCGTGGGTCTCGCG
GTATCATTGCAGCACTGGGGCCAGATGGTAAGCCCTCCCGTATCGTAGTTATCTACACGACGGGGAGTCA
GGCAACTATGGATGAACGAAATAGACAGATCGCTGAGATAGGTGCCTCACTGATTAAGCATTGGTAACTG
TCAGACCAAGTTTACTCATATATACTTTAGATTGATTTAAAACTTCATTTTTAATTTAAAAGGATCTAGG
TGAAGATCCTTTTTGATAATCTCATGACCAAAATCCCTTAACGTGAGTTTTCGTTCCACTGAGCGTCAGA
CCCCGTAGAAAAGATCAAAGGATCTTCTTGAGATCCTTTTTTTCTGCGCGTAATCTGCTGCTTGCAAACA
AAAAAACCACCGCTACCAGCGGTGGTTTGTTTGCCGGATCAAGAGCTACCAACTCTTTTTCCGAAGGTAA
CTGGCTTCAGCAGAGCGCAGATACCAAATACTGTTCTTCTAGTGTAGCCGTAGTTAGGCCACCACTTCAA
GAACTCTGTAGCACCGCCTACATACCTCGCTCTGCTAATCCTGTTACCAGTGGCTGCTGCCAGTGGCGAT
AAGTCGTGTCTTACCGGGTTGGACTCAAGACGATAGTTACCGGATAAGGCGCAGCGGTCGGGCTGAACGG
GGGGTTCGTGCACACAGCCCAGCTTGGAGCGAACGACCTACACCGAACTGAGATACCTACAGCGTGAGCT
ATGAGAAAGCGCCACGCTTCCCGAAGGGAGAAAGGCGGACAGGTATCCGGTAAGCGGCAGGGTCGGAACA
GGAGAGCGCACGAGGGAGCTTCCAGGGGGAAACGCCTGGTATCTTTATAGTCCTGTCGGGTTTCGCCACC
TCTGACTTGAGCGTCGATTTTTGTGATGCTCGTCAGGGGGGCGGAGCCTATGGAAAAACGCCAGCAACGC
GGCCTTTTTACGGTTCCTGGCCTTTTGCTGGCCTTTTGCTCACATGTTCTTTCCTGCGTTATCCCCTGAT
TCTGTGGATAACCGTATTACCGCCTTTGAGTGAGCTGATACCGCTCGCCGCAGCCGAACGACCGAGCGCA
GCGAGTCAGTGAGCGAGGAAGCGGAAGAGCGCCCAATACGCAAACCGCCTCTCCCCGCGCGTTGGCCGAT
TCATTAATGCAGCTGGCACGACAGGTTTCCCGACTGGAAAGCGGGCAGTGAGCGCAACGCAAT
