>Addgene plasmid #135259 | p667-UBC-BRSK1-V5_IDG-K | depositor partial sequence | sequence record 260328 | DK31: CATAGCGTAAAAGGAGCAACA
CTNAAATATAAAAATTCATCTTTCAAATATTTTGTACTCCAGATGTTGAGTGTCGAGCGGCCGCCACTGT
GCTGGATATCAACTATGTATAATAAAGTTGATTACAGGCGGGCAAGAATGTGAATAAAGGCCGGATAAAA
CTTGTGCTTATTTTTCTTTACGGTCTTTAAAAAGGCCGTAATATCCAGCTGAACGGTCTGGTTATAGGTA
CATTGAGCAACTGACTGAAATGCCTCAAAATGTTCTTTACGATGCCATTGGGATATATCAACGGTGGTAT
ATCCAGTGTTATTACGTAAAATCAAGACCGAGGAGAGGGTTAGGGATAGGCTTGCCCACTTTGTACAAGA
AAGCTGGGTTGGGCAAAGGGGTCCCGTTGGTGGCCAGGAGCTTCTTGTCCTTGGGGGGGCCTCGGCGGGG
AGAGCTGCTCAGCTCTGGGTCTGGGCGGCCGGGTGGGGGCTGCAGGCTTCGGGGTGGGGCACCAGCAGGC
CGGGTCTGGGCCCCGTTCTTCTCGTCTGCCAGGGCCTGCACGGAGGGCTGGTCATGAGTGCTCAGGAGCT
GTGCCTGGATGGTCTCCACCACTCGCTTGAACCGACGGCTGGGACCCGAGATGAGAGTGAAGGTGACGGA
GTAGATGCCACCACCTCCGCTGCCGTCCCGTCGCGGGGAGGGCTCTGGACCCTCAGAGGAACTGATGTCC
ACCTGGAAGCGGACGGGCTTTTGGAATACGGAGGGGCCGCCACTGGGCCTTGTACTCGGCCCCTGAAGCT
GGTCTGTGACAGCACACTGTGACTCATGCTGGGGATCGACAAAAAGGCATGGACGATGTCTGCTTTGATG
CTGCTGGAAGGTTTGTCCTTTAGCACCAGGAATATTTTGTTCTTCTTTGTCCAAGGAGATGAAGTTTCCC
GAACCAAGAGCGTTTTTGGCAAGCTCCCGGAGAAGGACTCTGGGCGTCAAA
