>Addgene plasmid #135259 | p667-UBC-BRSK1-V5_IDG-K | depositor partial sequence | sequence record 260329 | DK30: TGAAGCTCCGGTTTTGAACT
NNGGGGCTGGGCTGGCGGTGTGTTTTGTGAGTTTTTTAGGCACCTTTTGAAATGTAATCATTTGGGTCAA
TATGTAATTTTCAGTGTTAGACTAGTAAATTGTCCGCTAAATTCTGGCCGTTTTTGGCTTTTTTGTTAGA
CGCAACTTTGTACAAAAAAGCAGGCTTAATGTCGTCCGGGGCCAAGGAGGGAGGTGGGGGCTCTCCCGCT
TACCGTTTACCTGGGGCCACAGGAGGTCCGGCACTCCTGGCGCCCATCATGCCGCCCCCACCCTCCTCAA
GGGCCCCTCACACCCAACCCCGAGCCCTTGGGCCAGCCTCCGGCC
